>Addgene plasmid #196016 | pLenti6.3_CRKL-Y207F-V5 | addgene full sequence | sequence record 386421 | Addgene NGS Result
GGGTCTCTCTGGTTAGACCAGATCTGAGCCTGGGAGCTCTCTGGCTAACTAGGGAACCCACTGCTTAAGC
CTCAATAAAGCTTGCCTTGAGTGCTTCAAGTAGTGTGTGCCCGTCTGTTGTGTGACTCTGGTAACTAGAG
ATCCCTCAGACCCTTTTAGTCAGTGTGGAAAATCTCTAGCAGTGGCGCCCGAACAGGGACTTGAAAGCGA
AAGGGAAACCAGAGGAGCTCTCTCGACGCAGGACTCGGCTTGCTGAAGCGCGCACGGCAAGAGGCGAGGG
GCGGCGACTGGTGAGTACGCCAAAAATTTTGACTAGCGGAGGCTAGAAGGAGAGAGATGGGTGCGAGAGC
GTCAGTATTAAGCGGGGGAGAATTAGATCGCGATGGGAAAAAATTCGGTTAAGGCCAGGGGGAAAGAAAA
AATATAAATTAAAACATATAGTATGGGCAAGCAGGGAGCTAGAACGATTCGCAGTTAATCCTGGCCTGTT
AGAAACATCAGAAGGCTGTAGACAAATACTGGGACAGCTACAACCATCCCTTCAGACAGGATCAGAAGAA
CTTAGATCATTATATAATACAGTAGCAACCCTCTATTGTGTGCATCAAAGGATAGAGATAAAAGACACCA
AGGAAGCTTTAGACAAGATAGAGGAAGAGCAAAACAAAAGTAAGACCACCGCACAGCAAGCGGCCGCTGA
TCTTCAGACCTGGAGGAGGAGATATGAGGGACAATTGGAGAAGTGAATTATATAAATATAAAGTAGTAAA
AATTGAACCATTAGGAGTAGCACCCACCAAGGCAAAGAGAAGAGTGGTGCAGAGAGAAAAAAGAGCAGTG
GGAATAGGAGCTTTGTTCCTTGGGTTCTTGGGAGCAGCAGGAAGCACTATGGGCGCAGCGTCAATGACGC
TGACGGTACAGGCCAGACAATTATTGTCTGGTATAGTGCAGCAGCAGAACAATTTGCTGAGGGCTATTGA
GGCGCAACAGCATCTGTTGCAACTCACAGTCTGGGGCATCAAGCAGCTCCAGGCAAGAATCCTGGCTGTG
GAAAGATACCTAAAGGATCAACAGCTCCTGGGGATTTGGGGTTGCTCTGGAAAACTCATTTGCACCACTG
CTGTGCCTTGGAATGCTAGTTGGAGTAATAAATCTCTGGAACAGATTTGGAATCACACGACCTGGATGGA
GTGGGACAGAGAAATTAACAATTACACAAGCTTAATACACTCCTTAATTGAAGAATCGCAAAACCAGCAA
GAAAAGAATGAACAAGAATTATTGGAATTAGATAAATGGGCAAGTTTGTGGAATTGGTTTAACATAACAA
ATTGGCTGTGGTATATAAAATTATTCATAATGATAGTAGGAGGCTTGGTAGGTTTAAGAATAGTTTTTGC
TGTACTTTCTATAGTGAATAGAGTTAGGCAGGGATATTCACCATTATCGTTTCAGACCCACCTCCCAACC
CCGAGGGGACCCGACAGGCCCGAAGGAATAGAAGAAGAAGGTGGAGAGAGAGACAGAGACAGATCCATTC
GATTAGTGAACGGATCTCGACGGTATCGGTTAACTTTTAAAAGAAAAGGGGGGATTGGGGGGTACAGTGC
AGGGGAAAGAATAGTAGACATAATAGCAACAGACATACAAACTAAAGAATTACAAAAACAAATTACAAAA
ATTCAAAATTTTATCGATAAGCTTGGGAGTTCCGCGTTACATAACTTACGGTAAATGGCCCGCCTGGCTG
ACCGCCCAACGACCCCCGCCCATTGACGTCAATAATGACGTATGTTCCCATAGTAACGCCAATAGGGACT
TTCCATTGACGTCAATGGGTGGAGTATTTACGGTAAACTGCCCACTTGGCAGTACATCAAGTGTATCATA
TGCCAAGTACGCCCCCTATTGACGTCAATGACGGTAAATGGCCCGCCTGGCATTATGCCCAGTACATGAC
CTTATGGGACTTTCCTACTTGGCAGTACATCTACGTATTAGTCATCGCTATTACCATGGTGATGCGGTTT
TGGCAGTACATCAATGGGCGTGGATAGCGGTTTGACTCACGGGGATTTCCAAGTCTCCACCCCATTGACG
TCAATGGGAGTTTGTTTTGGCACCAAAATCAACGGGACTTTCCAAAATGTCGTAACAACTCCGCCCCATT
GACGCAAATGGGCGGTAGGCGTGTACGGTGGGAGGTCTATATAAGCAGAGCTCGTTTAGTGAACCGTCAG
ATCGCCTGGAGACGCCATCCACGCTGTTTTGACCTCCATAGAAGACACCGACTCTAGAGGATCCACTAGT
CCAGTGTGGTGGAATTCTGCAGATATCAACAAGTTTGTACAAAAAAGTTGGCACCATGTCCTCCGCCAGG
TTCGACTCCTCGGACCGCTCCGCCTGGTATATGGGGCCGGTGTCTCGCCAGGAGGCGCAGACCCGGCTCC
AGGGCCAGCGCCACGGTATGTTCCTCGTCCGCGATTCTTCCACCTGCCCTGGGGACTATGTGCTGTCGGT
GTCCGAGAACTCGCGGGTCTCCCACTACATCATCAACTCGCTGCCCAACCGCCGTTTTAAGATCGGGGAC
CAGGAATTTGACCATTTGCCGGCCCTGCTGGAGTTTTACAAGATCCACTACCTGGACACCACCACCCTCA
TCGAGCCTGCGCCCAGGTATCCAAGCCCACCAATGGGATCTGTCTCAGCACCCAACCTGCCTACAGCAGA
AGATAACCTGGAATATGTACGGACTCTGTATGATTTTCCTGGGAATGATGCCGAAGACCTGCCCTTTAAA
AAGGGTGAGATCCTAGTGATAATAGAGAAGCCTGAAGAACAGTGGTGGAGTGCCCGGAACAAGGATGGCC
GGGTTGGGATGATTCCTGTCCCTTATGTCGAAAAGCTTGTGAGATCCTCACCACACGGAAAGCATGGAAA
TAGGAATTCCAACAGTTATGGGATCCCAGAACCTGCTCATGCATTCGCTCAACCTCAGACCACAACTCCT
CTACCTGCAGTTTCCGGTTCTCCTGGGGCAGCAATCACCCCTTTGCCATCCACACAGAATGGACCTGTCT
TTGCGAAAGCAATCCAGAAAAGAGTACCCTGTGCTTATGACAAGACTGCCTTGGCATTAGAGGTTGGTGA
CATCGTGAAAGTCACAAGGATGAATATAAATGGCCAGTGGGAAGGCGAAGTGAACGGGCGCAAAGGGCTT
TTCCCCTTTACGCACGTCAAAATCTTTGACCCTCAAAACCCAGATGAAAACGAGTTGCCAACTTTCTTGT
ACAAAGTGGTTGATATCCAGCACAGTGGCGGCCGCTCGAGTCTAGAGGGCCCGCGGTTCGAAGGTAAGCC
TATCCCTAACCCTCTCCTCGGTCTCGATTCTACGCGTACCGGTTAGTAATGATCGACAATCAACCTCTGG
ATTACAAAATTTGTGAAAGATTGACTGGTATTCTTAACTATGTTGCTCCTTTTACGCTATGTGGATACGC
TGCTTTAATGCCTTTGTATCATGCTATTGCTTCCCGTATGGCTTTCATTTTCTCCTCCTTGTATAAATCC
TGGTTGCTGTCTCTTTATGAGGAGTTGTGGCCCGTTGTCAGGCAACGTGGCGTGGTGTGCACTGTGTTTG
CTGACGCAACCCCCACTGGTTGGGGCATTGCCACCACCTGTCAGCTCCTTTCCGGGACTTTCGCTTTCCC
CCTCCCTATTGCCACGGCGGAACTCATCGCCGCCTGCCTTGCCCGCTGCTGGACAGGGGCTCGGCTGTTG
GGCACTGACAATTCCGTGGTGTTGTCGGGGAAGCTGACGTCCTTTCCATGGCTGCTCGCCTGTGTTGCCA
CCTGGATTCTGCGCGGGACGTCCTTCTGCTACGTCCCTTCGGCCCTCAATCCAGCGGACCTTCCTTCCCG
CGGCCTGCTGCCGGCTCTGCGGCCTCTTCCGCGTCTTCGCCTTCGCCCTCAGACGAGTCGGATCTCCCTT
TGGGCCGCCTCCCCGCCTGGCGATGGTACCGGTGTGGAAAGTCCCCAGGCTCCCCAGCAGGCAGAAGTAT
GCAAAGCATGCATCTCAATTAGTCAGCAACCAGGTGTGGAAAGTCCCCAGGCTCCCCAGCAGGCAGAAGT
ATGCAAAGCATGCATCTCAATTAGTCAGCAACCATAGTCCCGCCCCTAACTCCGCCCATCCCGCCCCTAA
CTCCGCCCAGTTCCGCCCATTCTCCGCCCCATGGCTGACTAATTTTTTTTATTTATGCAGAGGCCGAGGC
CGCCTCTGCCTCTGAGCTATTCCAGAAGTAGTGAGGAGGCTTTTTTGGAGGCCTAGGCTTTTGCAAAAAG
CTCCCGGGAGCTTGTATATCCATTTTCGGATCTGATCAGCACGTGTTGACAATTAATCATCGGCATAGTA
TATCGGCATAGTATAATACGACAAGGTGAGGAACTAAACCATGGCCAAGCCTTTGTCTCAAGAAGAATCC
ACCCTCATTGAAAGAGCAACGGCTACAATCAACAGCATCCCCATCTCTGAAGACTACAGCGTCGCCAGCG
CAGCTCTCTCTAGCGACGGCCGCATCTTCACTGGTGTCAATGTATATCATTTTACTGGGGGACCTTGTGC
AGAACTCGTGGTGCTGGGCACTGCTGCTGCTGCGGCAGCTGGCAACCTGACTTGTATCGTCGCGATCGGA
AATGAGAACAGGGGCATCTTGAGCCCCTGCGGACGGTGCCGACAGGTGCTTCTCGATCTGCATCCTGGGA
TCAAAGCCATAGTGAAGGACAGTGATGGACAGCCGACGGCAGTTGGGATTCGTGAATTGCTGCCCTCTGG
TTATGTGTGGGAGGGCTAAGCACAATTCGAGCTCGGTACCTTTAAGACCAATGACTTACAAGGCAGCTGT
AGATCTTAGCCACTTTTTAAAAGAAAAGGGGGGACTGGAAGGGCTAATTCACTCCCAACGAAGACAAGAT
CTGCTTTTTGCTTGTACTGGGTCTCTCTGGTTAGACCAGATCTGAGCCTGGGAGCTCTCTGGCTAACTAG
GGAACCCACTGCTTAAGCCTCAATAAAGCTTGCCTTGAGTGCTTCAAGTAGTGTGTGCCCGTCTGTTGTG
TGACTCTGGTAACTAGAGATCCCTCAGACCCTTTTAGTCAGTGTGGAAAATCTCTAGCAGTAGTAGTTCA
TGTCATCTTATTATTCAGTATTTATAACTTGCAAAGAAATGAATATCAGAGAGTGAGAGGAACTTGTTTA
TTGCAGCTTATAATGGTTACAAATAAAGCAATAGCATCACAAATTTCACAAATAAAGCATTTTTTTCACT
GCATTCTAGTTGTGGTTTGTCCAAACTCATCAATGTATCTTATCATGTCTGGCTCTAGCTATCCCGCCCC
TAACTCCGCCCATCCCGCCCCTAACTCCGCCCAGTTCCGCCCATTCTCCGCCCCATGGCTGACTAATTTT
TTTTATTTATGCAGAGGCCGAGGCCGCCTCGGCCTCTGAGCTATTCCAGAAGTAGTGAGGAGGCTTTTTT
GGAGGCCTAGGGACGTACCCAATTCGCCCTATAGTGAGTCGTATTACGCGCGCTCACTGGCCGTCGTTTT
ACAACGTCGTGACTGGGAAAACCCTGGCGTTACCCAACTTAATCGCCTTGCAGCACATCCCCCTTTCGCC
AGCTGGCGTAATAGCGAAGAGGCCCGCACCGATCGCCCTTCCCAACAGTTGCGCAGCCTGAATGGCGAAT
GGG
[124 nt withheld, positions 5744-5867]
C
[91 nt withheld, positions 5869-5959]
A
[49 nt withheld, positions 5961-6009]
CCTTTGACGTTGGAGTCCACGTTCTTT
[37 nt withheld, positions 6037-6073]
ACCCTATCTCGGTCTATTCTTTTGATTTATAAGGGATTTTGCCGATTTCGGCCTATTGGTTAAAAAATGA
GCTGATTTAACAAAAATTTAACGCGAATTTTAACAAAATATTAACGCTTACAATTTAGGTGGCACTTTTC
GGGGAAATGTGCGCGGAACCCCTATTTGTTTATTTTTCTAAATACATTCAAATATGTATCCGCTCATGAG
ACAATAACCCTGATAAATGCTTCAATAATATTGAAAAAGGAAGAGTATGAGTATTCAACATTTCCGTGTC
GCCCTTATTCCCTTTTTTGCGGCATTTTGCCTTCCTGTTTTTGCTCACCCAGAAACGCTGGTGAAAGTAA
AAGATGCTGAAGATCAGTTGGGTGCACGAGTGGGTTACATCGAACTGGATCTCAACAGCGGTAAGATCCT
TGAGAGTTTTCGCCCCGAAGAACGTTTTCCAATGATGAGCACTTTTAAAGTTCTGCTATGTGGCGCGGTA
TTATCCCGTATTGACGCCGGGCAAGAGCAACTCGGTCGCCGCATACACTATTCTCAGAATGACTTGGTTG
AGTACTCACCAGTCACAGAAAAGCATCTTACGGATGGCATGACAGTAAGAGAATTATGCAGTGCTGCCAT
AACCATGAGTGATAACACTGCGGCCAACTTACTTCTGACAACGATCGGAGGACCGAAGGAGCTAACCGCT
TTTTTGCACAACATGGGGGATCATGTAACTCGCCTTGATCGTTGGGAACCGGAGCTGAATGAAGCCATAC
CAAACGACGAGCGTGACACCACGATGCCTGTAGCAATGGCAACAACGTTGCGCAAACTATTAACTGGCGA
ACTACTTACTCTAGCTTCCCGGCAACAATTAATAGACTGGATGGAGGCGGATAAAGTTGCAGGACCACTT
CTGCGCTCGGCCCTTCCGGCTGGCTGGTTTATTGCTGATAAATCTGGAGCCGGTGAGCGTGGGTCTCGCG
GTATCATTGCAGCACTGGGGCCAGATGGTAAGCCCTCCCGTATCGTAGTTATCTACACGACGGGGAGTCA
GGCAACTATGGATGAACGAAATAGACAGATCGCTGAGATAGGTGCCTCACTGATTAAGCATTGGTAACTG
TCAGACCAAGTTTACTCATATATACTTTAGATTGATTTAAAACTTCATTTTTAATTTAAAAGGATCTAGG
TGAAGATCCTTTTTGATAATCTCATGACCAAAATCCCTTAACGTGAGTTTTCGTTCCACTGAGCGTCAGA
CCCCGTAGAAAAGATCAAAGGATCTTCTTGAGATCCTTTTTTTCTGCGCGTAATCTGCTGCTTGCAAACA
AAAAAACCACCGCTACCAGCGGTGGTTTGTTTGCCGGATCAAGAGCTACCAACTCTTTTTCCGAAGGTAA
CTGGCTTCAGCAGAGCGCAGATACCAAATACTGTTCTTCTAGTGTAGCCGTAGTTAGGCCACCACTTCAA
GAACTCTGTAGCACCGCCTACATACCTCGCTCTGCTAATCCTGTTACCAGTGGCTGCTGCCAGTGGCGAT
AAGTCGTGTCTTACCGGGTTGGACTCAAGACGATAGTTACCGGATAAGGCGCAGCGGTCGGGCTGAACGG
GGGGTTCGTGCACACAGCCCAGCTTGGAGCGAACGACCTACACCGAACTGAGATACCTACAGCGTGAGCT
ATGAGAAAGCGCCACGCTTCCCGAAGGGAGAAAGGCGGACAGGTATCCGGTAAGCGGCAGGGTCGGAACA
GGAGAGCGCACGAGGGAGCTTCCAGGGGGAAACGCCTGGTATCTTTATAGTCCTGTCGGGTTTCGCCACC
TCTGACTTGAGCGTCGATTTTTGTGATGCTCGTCAGGGGGGCGGAGCCTATGGAAAAACGCCAGCAACGC
GGCCTTTTTACGGTTCCTGGCCTTTTGCTGGCCTTTTGCTCACATGTTCTTTCCTGCGTTATCCCCTGAT
TCTGTGGATAACCGTATTACCGCCTTTGAGTGAGCTGATACCGCTCGCCGCAGCCGAACGACCGAGCGCA
GCGAGTCAGTGAGCGAGGAAGCGGAAGAGCGCCCAATACGCAAACCGCCTCTCCCCGCGCGTTGGCCGAT
TCATTAATGCAGCTGGCACGACAGGTTTCCCGACTGGAAAGCGGGCAGTGAGCGCAACGCAATTAATGTG
AGTTAGCTCACTCATTAGGCACCCCAGGCTTTACACTTTATGCTTCCGGCTCGTATGTTGTGTGGAATTG
TGAGCGGATAACAATTTCACACAGGAAACAGCTATGACCATGATTACGCCAAGCGCGCAATTAACCCTCA
CTAAAGGGAACAAAAGCTGGAGCTGCAAGCTTAATGTAGTCTTATGCAATACTCTTGTAGTCTTGCAACA
TGGTAACGATGAGTTAGCAACATGCCTTACAAGGAGAGAAAAAGCACCGTGCATGCCGATTGGTGGAAGT
AAGGTGGTACGATCGTGCCTTATTAGGAAGGCAACAGACGGGTCTGACATGGATTGGACGAACCACTGAA
TTGCCGCATTGCAGAGATATTGTATTTAAGTGCCTAGCTCGATACATAAAC
Features (pLannotate 1.2.2; 32 found; start..end, strand, type, name):
      1..181     +  LTR            5' LTR (truncated): truncated 5' long terminal repeat (LTR) from HIV-1
    228..353     +  misc_feature   HIV-1 Ψ: packaging signal of human immunodeficiency virus type 1
    337..700     +  CDS            HIV-1 gag (fragment): gag protein from human immunodeficiency virus 1; gag
    846..1079    +  misc_feature   RRE: The Rev response element (RRE) of HIV-1 allows for Rev-dependent mRNA export from the nucleus to the cytoplasm.
   1456..1556    +  CDS            Rev (fragment): human immunodeficiency virus 1 (HIV-1) Rev protein; rev; enhances nuclear export of unspliced and incompletely spliced viral mRNAs
   1575..1692    +  misc_feature   cPPT/CTS: central polypurine tract and central termination sequence of HIV-1
   1715..2018    +  enhancer       CMV enhancer: human cytomegalovirus immediate early enhancer
   2019..2222    +  promoter       CMV promoter: human cytomegalovirus (CMV) immediate early promoter
   2340..2357    +  protein_bind   attB1 (fragment): mutant version of attB; core recombination site for the Gateway® BP reaction BP Clonase™
   2366..3274    +  CDS            CRKL: CRKL_HUMAN - Experimental evidence at protein level: Swiss-Prot protein existence level 1. May mediate the transduction of intracellular signals. From Homo sapiens (Human).
   3282..3299    -  protein_bind   attB2 (fragment): mutant version of attB; core recombination site for the Gateway® BP reaction BP Clonase™
   3353..3394    +  CDS            V5 tag: epitope tag from simian virus 5
   3418..4006    +  misc_feature   WPRE: woodchuck hepatitis virus posttranscriptional regulatory element
   4021..4337    +  promoter       SV40 promoter: SV40 enhancer and early promoter
   4385..4432    +  promoter       EM7 promoter: synthetic bacterial promoter&nbsp
   4451..4849    +  CDS            BSD: blasticidin S deaminase; Aspergillus terreus BSD; confers resistance to blasticidin
   4866..4934    +  CDS            nef (fragment): NEF_HV1Z2 - Experimental evidence at protein level: Swiss-Prot protein existence level 1. Extracellular Nef protein targets CD4(+) T-lymphocytes for apoptosis by interacting with CXCR4 surface receptors. From Human immunodeficiency virus type 1 group M subtype D (isolate Z2/CDC-Z34) (HIV-1).
   4936..5169    +  LTR            3' LTR (ΔU3): self-inactivating 3' long terminal repeat (LTR) from HIV-1
   5241..5362    +  polyA_signal   SV40 poly(A) signal: SV40 polyadenylation signal
   5402..5537    +  rep_origin     SV40 ori: SV40 origin of replication
   5558..5576    -  promoter       T7 promoter: promoter for bacteriophage T7 RNA polymerase
   5584..5739    +  CDS            lacZα (fragment): LacZα fragment of β-galactosidase; lacZ fragment
   5744..6172    +  rep_origin     f1 ori (sequence partly withheld): f1 bacteriophage origin of replication; arrow indicates direction of (+) strand synthesis
   6225..6329    +  promoter       AmpR promoter: bla
   6330..7190    +  CDS            AmpR: β-lactamase; bla; confers resistance to ampicillin, carbenicillin, and related antibiotics
   7361..7949    +  rep_origin     ori: high-copy-number ColE1/pMB1/pBR322/pUC origin of replication
   8132..8224    +  CDS            lacI (fragment): lac repressor; lacI; The lac repressor binds to the lac operator to inhibit transcription in E. coli. This inhibition can be relieved by adding lactose or isopropyl-β-D-thiogalactopyranoside (IPTG).
   8237..8258    +  protein_bind   CAP binding site: CAP binding activates transcription in the presence of cAMP. E. coli catabolite activator protein
   8273..8303    +  promoter       lac promoter: promoter for the E. coli lac operon
   8311..8327    +  protein_bind   lac operator: The lac repressor binds to the lac operator to inhibit transcription in E. coli. This inhibition can be relieved by adding lactose or isopropyl-β-D-thiogalactopyranoside (IPTG). lac repressor encoded by lacI
   8372..8390    +  promoter       T3 promoter: promoter for bacteriophage T3 RNA polymerase
   8418..8644    +  promoter       RSV promoter: Rous sarcoma virus enhancer/promoter
