[The description below was written by a language model from this plasmid's Addgene catalogue record and pLannotate feature annotations shown in this document.]
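Description:
pLenti6.3_CRKL-Y207F-V5 is an 8.6 kb HIV-1-based lentiviral expression plasmid built on the pLenti6.3 backbone for delivering a V5-tagged mutant of human CRKL into mammalian cells. It is maintained in E. coli through a high-copy ColE1/pUC-type origin with ampicillin resistance (AmpR), and it also carries an f1 origin and remnants of a lac/T3/T7 cloning region. The viral portion follows a third-generation, self-inactivating layout. An RSV enhancer/promoter sits upstream of a truncated 5' LTR to drive genomic RNA production in packaging cells, and is followed by the Ψ packaging signal with a partial gag sequence. Next come the Rev response element for Rev-dependent nuclear export and the cPPT/CTS element, which aids nuclear import of the viral DNA. A ΔU3 3' LTR disables LTR promoter activity after integration, and an SV40 polyadenylation signal and SV40 origin lie downstream of it.

Between the LTRs, the CMV immediate-early enhancer and promoter drive the CRKL coding sequence. The insert is flanked by attB1 and attB2 remnants, indicating that it was introduced by Gateway recombination, and it is followed by a V5 epitope tag positioned for a C-terminal fusion. According to the construct name and stated purpose, the insert carries the Y207F substitution, although the feature table annotates the ORF only as human CRKL. A WPRE after the tag enhances transcript stability and expression. A separate SV40 promoter/EM7 cassette expresses blasticidin S deaminase, allowing blasticidin selection of transduced cells. The plasmid is suited to producing lentivirus for stable expression and V5-based detection of the CRKL mutant. The associated publication concerns CRKL amplification in cell transformation and EGFR inhibitor resistance in non-small cell lung cancer.
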