Addgene plasmid #196016: pLenti6.3_CRKL-Y207F-V5
Purpose: Expresses CRKL Y207F, V5 tagged
Depositing lab: William Hahn. Depositing organization: Dana-Farber Cancer Institute. Publication: Amplification of CRKL induces transformation and epidermal growth factor receptor inhibitor resistance in human non-small cell lung cancers. Cheung HW, Du J, Boehm JS, He F, Weir BA, Wang X, Butaney M, Sequist LV, Luo B, Engelman JA, Root DE, Meyerson M, Golub TR, Janne PA, Hahn WC. Cancer Discov. 2011 Dec;1(7):608-25. doi: 10.1158/2159-8290.CD-11-0046. Epub 2011 Oct 17. PubMed 22586683.
Backbone
  Vector backbone: pLenti6.3
  Vector type: Mammalian Expression, Lentiviral
  Selectable markers: Blasticidin
Growth in bacteria
  Bacterial resistance: Ampicillin, 100 μg/mL
  Growth temperature: 37°C
  Growth strain: NEB Stable
  Copy number: High Copy
Gene/Insert
  Gene/Insert name: CRKL
Terms and licenses: Academic/Nonprofit Terms; Industry Terms: Not Available to Industry
How to cite: pLenti6.3_CRKL-Y207F-V5 was a gift from William Hahn (Addgene plasmid # 196016 ; http://n2t.net/addgene:196016 ; RRID:Addgene_196016)
